Addgene plasmid #108675: pMSCVpuro-eGFP-mcGAS
Purpose: For production of retrovirus and transduction of mammalian cells, allowing expression of N-terminally eGFP-tagged mouse cGAS
Depositing lab: Andrew Jackson & Martin Reijns. Depositing organization: University of Edinburgh. Publication: cGAS surveillance of micronuclei links genome instability to innate immunity. Mackenzie KJ, Carroll P, Martin CA, Murina O, Fluteau A, Simpson DJ, Olova N, Sutcliffe H, Rainger JK, Leitch A, Osborn RT, Wheeler AP, Nowotny M, Gilbert N, Chandra T, Reijns MAM, Jackson AP. Nature. 2017 Aug 24;548(7668):461-465. doi: 10.1038/nature23449. Epub 2017 Jul 24. PubMed 28738408.
Backbone
  Vector backbone: pMSCVpuro
  Backbone manufacturer: Clontech
  Backbone size w/o insert (bp): 6264
  Total vector size (bp): 8610
  Vector type: Retroviral
  Selectable markers: Puromycin
Growth in bacteria
  Bacterial resistance: Ampicillin, 100 μg/mL
  Growth temperature: 37°C
  Growth strain: NEB Stable
  Copy number: High Copy
Gene/Insert
  Gene/Insert name: eGFP-cGAS
  Species: M. musculus (mouse)
  Insert size (bp): 2340
  Entrez Gene: Cgas (a.k.a. E330016A19Rik, Mb21d1)
  Promoter: LTR
  Cloning method: Restriction Enzyme; 5′ cloning site HpaI (not destroyed); 3′ cloning site HpaI (not destroyed)
  Sequencing primers: 5′ CCCTTGAACCTCCTCGTTCGACC; 3′ GAGACGTGCTACTTCCATTTGTC
Terms and licenses: Academic/Nonprofit Terms; Industry Terms: Not Available to Industry
How to cite: pMSCVpuro-eGFP-mcGAS was a gift from Andrew Jackson & Martin Reijns (Addgene plasmid # 108675 ; http://n2t.net/addgene:108675 ; RRID:Addgene_108675)
