[The description below was written by a language model from this plasmid's Addgene catalogue record and pLannotate feature annotations shown in this document.]
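Description:
pMSCVpuro-eGFP-mcGAS is a gammaretroviral transfer vector of about 8.6 kb, built on the pMSCVpuro (murine stem cell virus) backbone, for producing retrovirus and stably transducing mammalian cells. In bacteria it is maintained through a high-copy ColE1/pUC-type origin and selected with ampicillin via the β-lactamase gene. The remaining bacterial annotations (fragments of lacI, lacZα, rop, bom and the tetracycline resistance gene, plus a lac promoter/operator) are non-functional remnants of earlier cloning vectors. The viral portion is bounded by 5′ and 3′ long terminal repeats from murine embryonic stem cell virus. It includes the Ψ packaging signal and a truncated gag region lacking its start codon, an arrangement that typically supports efficient encapsidation of the genomic RNA without producing Gag protein. Because the plasmid encodes no functional viral structural or enzymatic genes, these must be supplied in trans by a packaging system.

The payload, inserted at the HpaI site, is an approximately 2.3 kb fusion of EGFP to the N-terminus of mouse cGAS (Cgas, also called Mb21d1), the cytosolic DNA sensor cyclic GMP-AMP synthase. A short linker separates the two coding regions and contains multiple-cloning-site sequence and an attB1 Gateway recombination site, a remnant of how the fusion was assembled. Transcription of the fusion is driven by the 5′ LTR. Downstream, a mouse PGK promoter independently drives puromycin N-acetyltransferase, so transduced cells can be selected with puromycin. The construct gives stable expression of fluorescent cGAS, allowing its subcellular localisation to be followed. The associated work concerned cGAS surveillance of micronuclei and the link between genome instability and innate immune signalling.
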