Features (pLannotate 1.2.2; 22 found; start..end, strand, type, name):
    579..920     +  misc_feature   MESV Ψ: packaging signal of murine embryonic stem cell virus
    987..1403    +  CDS            gag (truncated): truncated Moloney murine leukemia virus (MMLV) gag gene lacking the start codon
   1428..2144    +  CDS            EGFP: EGFP is a basic (constitutively fluorescent) green fluorescent protein published in 1996, derived from Aequorea victoria. It is reported to be a rapidly-maturing weak dimer with moderate acid sensitivity.
   2150..2213    +  misc_feature   MCS: multiple cloning site
   2217..2241    +  protein_bind   attB1: mutant version of attB; recombination site for the Gateway® BP reaction BP Clonase™
   2244..3764    +  CDS            Cgas: CGAS_MOUSE - Also known as Mb21d1 From Mus musculus (Mouse).
   3784..4283    +  promoter       PGK promoter: mouse phosphoglycerate kinase 1 promoter
   4304..4903    +  CDS            PuroR: puromycin N-acetyltransferase; pac from Streptomyces alboniger; confers resistance to puromycin
   5003..5517    +  LTR            3' LTR: 3' long terminal repeat from murine embryonic stem cell virus
   5679..5695    -  protein_bind   lac operator: The lac repressor binds to the lac operator to inhibit transcription in E. coli. This inhibition can be relieved by adding lactose or isopropyl-β-D-thiogalactopyranoside (IPTG). lac repressor encoded by lacI
   5703..5733    -  promoter       lac promoter: promoter for the E. coli lac operon
   5748..5769    -  protein_bind   CAP binding site: CAP binding activates transcription in the presence of cAMP. E. coli catabolite activator protein
   5782..5874    -  CDS            lacI (fragment): lac repressor; lacI; The lac repressor binds to the lac operator to inhibit transcription in E. coli. This inhibition can be relieved by adding lactose or isopropyl-β-D-thiogalactopyranoside (IPTG).
   6057..6645    -  rep_origin     ori: high-copy-number ColE1/pMB1/pBR322/pUC origin of replication
   6816..7676    -  CDS            AmpR: β-lactamase; bla; confers resistance to ampicillin, carbenicillin, and related antibiotics
   7677..7781    -  promoter       AmpR promoter: bla
   7876..7911    +  CDS            rop (fragment): Rop protein, which maintains plasmids at low copy number; rop
   8013..8112    +  misc_feature   bom (fragment): basis of mobility region from pBR322
   8118..8267    -  CDS            lacZα (fragment): LacZα fragment of β-galactosidase; lacZ fragment
   8267..8468    -  CDS            TcR (fragment): tetracycline efflux protein; tet; confers resistance to tetracycline
   8469..8567    +  CDS            env (fragment): murine leukemia virus gPr80 envelope polyprotein precursor; env; proteolytically cleaved into gp70SU and p15TM subunits
   8609..515     +  LTR            5' LTR (across the origin): 5' long terminal repeat from murine embryonic stem cell virus
>Addgene plasmid #108675 | pMSCVpuro-eGFP-mcGAS | addgene full sequence | sequence record 259961 | Addgene NGS Result
TGAAAGACCCCACCTGTAGGTTTGGCAAGCTAGCTTAAGTAACGCCATTTTGCAAGGCATGGAAAATACA
TAACTGAGAATAGAGAAGTTCAGATCAAGGTTAGGAACAGAGAGACAGCAGAATATGGGCCAAACAGGAT
ATCTGTGGTAAGCAGTTCCTGCCCCGGCTCAGGGCCAAGAACAGATGGTCCCCAGATGCGGTCCCGCCCT
CAGCAGTTTCTAGAGAACCATCAGATGTTTCCAGGGTGCCCCAAGGACCTGAAATGACCCTGTGCCTTAT
TTGAACTAACCAATCAGTTCGCTTCTCGCTTCTGTTCGCGCGCTTCTGCTCCCCGAGCTCAATAAAAGAG
CCCACAACCCCTCACTCGGCGCGCCAGTCCTCCGATAGACTGCGTCGCCCGGGTACCCGTATTCCCAATA
AAGCCTCTTGCTGTTTGCATCCGAATCGTGGACTCGCTGATCCTTGGGAGGGTCTCCTCAGATTGATTGA
CTGCCCACCTCGGGGGTCTTTCATTTGGAGGTTCCACCGAGATTTGGAGACCCCTGCCCAGGGACCACCG
ACCCCCCCGCCGGGAGGTAAGCTGGCCAGCGGTCGTTTCGTGTCTGTCTCTGTCTTTGTGCGTGTTTGTG
CCGGCATCTAATGTTTGCGCCTGCGTCTGTACTAGTTAGCTAACTAGCTCTGTATCTGGCGGACCCGTGG
TGGAACTGACGAGTTCTGAACACCCGGCCGCAACCCTGGGAGACGTCCCAGGGACTTTGGGGGCCGTTTT
TGTGGCCCGACCTGAGGAAGGGAGTCGATGTGGAATCCGACCCCGTCAGGATATGTGGTTCTGGTAGGAG
ACGAGAACCTAAAACAGTTCCCGCCTCCGTCTGAATTTTTGCTTTCGGTTTGGAACCGAAGCCGCGCGTC
TTGTCTGCTGCAGCGCTGCAGCATCGTTCTGTGTTGTCTCTGTCTGACTGTGTTTCTGTATTTGTCTGAA
AATTAGGGCCAGACTGTTACCACTCCCTTAAGTTTGACCTTAGGTCACTGGAAAGATGTCGAGCGGATCG
CTCACAACCAGTCGGTAGATGTCAAGAAGAGACGTTGGGTTACCTTCTGCTCTGCAGAATGGCCAACCTT
TAACGTCGGATGGCCGCGAGACGGCACCTTTAACCGAGACCTCATCACCCAGGTTAAGATCAAGGTCTTT
TCACCTGGCCCGCATGGACACCCAGACCAGGTCCCCTACATCGTGACCTGGGAAGCCTTGGCTTTTGACC
CCCCTCCCTGGGTCAAGCCCTTTGTACACCCTAAGCCTCCGCCTCCTCTTCCTCCATCCGCCCCGTCTCT
CCCCCTTGAACCTCCTCGTTCGACCCCGCCTCGATCCTCCCTTTATCCAGCCCTCACTCCTTCTCTAGGC
GCCGGAATTAGATCTCTCGAGGTTAACATGGTGAGCAAGGGCGAGGAGCTGTTCACCGGGGTGGTGCCCA
TCCTGGTCGAGCTGGACGGCGACGTAAACGGCCACAAGTTCAGCGTGTCCGGCGAGGGCGAGGGCGATGC
CACCTACGGCAAGCTGACCCTGAAGTTCATCTGCACCACCGGCAAGCTGCCCGTGCCCTGGCCCACCCTC
GTGACCACCCTGACCTACGGCGTGCAGTGCTTCAGCCGCTACCCCGACCACATGAAGCAGCACGACTTCT
TCAAGTCCGCCATGCCCGAAGGCTACGTCCAGGAGCGCACCATCTTCTTCAAGGACGACGGCAACTACAA
GACCCGCGCCGAGGTGAAGTTCGAGGGCGACACCCTGGTGAACCGCATCGAGCTGAAGGGCATCGACTTC
AAGGAGGACGGCAACATCCTGGGGCACAAGCTGGAGTACAACTACAACAGCCACAACGTCTATATCATGG
CCGACAAGCAGAAGAACGGCATCAAGGTGAACTTCAAGATCCGCCACAACATCGAGGACGGCAGCGTGCA
GCTCGCCGACCACTACCAGCAGAACACCCCCATCGGCGACGGCCCCGTGCTGCTGCCCGACAACCACTAC
CTGAGCACCCAGTCCGCCCTGAGCAAAGACCCCAACGAGAAGCGCGATCACATGGTCCTGCTGGAGTTCG
TGACCGCCGCCGGGATCACTCTCGGCATGGACGAGCTGTACAAGTCCGGCCGGACTCAGATCTCGAGCTC
AAGCTTCGAATTCTGCAGTCGACGGTACCGCGGGCCCGGGATCATCACAAGTTTGTACAAAAAAGCAGGC
TTCATGGAAGATCCGCGTAGAAGGACGACGGCGCCACGCGCTAAGAAGCCGTCCGCGAAGCGCGCCCCGA
CGCAGCCCAGCAGGACCAGGGCCCACGCGGAAAGCTGCGGCCCGCAAAGGGGGGCTCGATCGCGGCGGGC
GGAGCGTGACGGGGACACCACGGAGAAGCCACGTGCCCCAGGGCCCCGAGTGCATCCAGCAAGGGCCACT
GAGCTCACCAAAGATGCACAGCCCTCGGCCATGGACGCGGCAGGAGCCACCGCGCGGCCTGCCGTCCGGG
TGCCCCAGCAGCAGGCCATCCTGGATCCGGAGCTGCCCGCCGTACGGGAGCCCCAGCCGCCCGCGGATCC
CGAGGCGCGGAAAGTCGTAAGGGGACCTAGCCACAGAAGGGGCGCGCGCTCCACCGGGCAGCCCAGAGCG
CCGCGAGGGTCCAGGAAGGAACCGGACAAGCTAAAGAAGGTGCTGGACAAATTGAGATTGAAACGCAAAG
ATATCTCGGAGGCGGCCGAGACGGTGAATAAAGTTGTGGAACGCCTGCTGCGCAGAATGCAGAAACGGGA
GTCGGAGTTCAAAGGTGTGGAGCAGCTGAACACTGGCAGCTACTATGAACATGTGAAGATTTCTGCTCCT
AATGAATTTGATGTTATGTTTAAACTGGAAGTCCCCAGGATTGAGCTACAAGAATATTATGAAACAGGTG
CTTTCTATCTTGTGAAATTCAAAAGAATTCCACGAGGAAATCCGCTGAGTCATTTCTTAGAAGGGGAAGT
ATTATCAGCTACCAAGATGCTGTCAAAGTTTAGGAAAATCATTAAAGAAGAAGTTAAAGAAATCAAAGAT
ATAGATGTCAGTGTGGAGAAGGAAAAACCAGGAAGCCCTGCTGTAACACTTCTTATCAGGAACCCTGAAG
AAATCTCTGTGGATATAATTCTGGCTTTGGAGTCAAAAGGCAGCTGGCCTATTAGTACCAAAGAAGGACT
ACCTATTCAAGGCTGGCTGGGCACAAAAGTGAGGACCAATCTAAGACGAGAGCCGTTTTATCTCGTACCC
AAGAATGCAAAGGATGGAAATAGTTTTCAAGGAGAGACCTGGCGCCTCTCTTTCTCTCACACTGAAAAGT
ACATTTTGAATAATCACGGGATAGAGAAAACATGCTGTGAATCTTCCGGAGCAAAATGCTGCAGAAAAGA
ATGTTTAAAATTAATGAAATACCTTTTGGAACAGTTGAAAAAAGAGTTTCAAGAGCTGGATGCATTCTGT
TCCTACCATGTGAAAACTGCCATCTTTCACATGTGGACCCAGGACCCGCAGGACAGTCAGTGGGACCCCA
GGAACCTCAGCTCCTGCTTCGATAAGTTGTTAGCATTCTTTCTTGAGTGCCTCAGGACAGAGAAACTGGA
TCATTATTTTATTCCAAAGTTCAATCTATTCTCTCAAGAACTAATTGACCGAAAAAGTAAAGAATTTCTA
TCGAAGAAAATTGAATATGAAAGAAATAATGGGTTTCCAATTTTTGACAAGCTTTGAGTTAACGAATTCT
ACCGGGTAGGGGAGGCGCTTTTCCCAAGGCAGTCTGGAGCATGCGCTTTAGCAGCCCCGCTGGGCACTTG
GCGCTACACAAGTGGCCTCTGGCCTCGCACACATTCCACATCCACCGGTAGGCGCCAACCGGCTCCGTTC
TTTGGTGGCCCCTTCGCGCCACCTTCTACTCCTCCCCTAGTCAGGAAGTTCCCCCCCGCCCCGCAGCTCG
CGTCGTGCAGGACGTGACAAATGGAAGTAGCACGTCTCACTAGTCTCGTGCAGATGGACAGCACCGCTGA
GCAATGGAAGCGGGTAGGCCTTTGGGGCAGCGGCCAATAGCAGCTTTGCTCCTTCGCTTTCTGGGCTCAG
AGGCTGGGAAGGGGTGGGTCCGGGGGCGGGCTCAGGGGCGGGCTCAGGGGCGGGGCGGGCGCCCGAAGGT
CCTCCGGAGGCCCGGCATTCTGCACGCTTCAAAAGCGCACGTCTGCCGCGCTGTTCTCCTCTTCCTCATC
TCCGGGCCTTTCGACCTGCAGCCCAAGCTTACCATGACCGAGTACAAGCCCACGGTGCGCCTCGCCACCC
GCGACGACGTCCCCAGGGCCGTACGCACCCTCGCCGCCGCGTTCGCCGACTACCCCGCCACGCGCCACAC
CGTCGATCCGGACCGCCACATCGAGCGGGTCACCGAGCTGCAAGAACTCTTCCTCACGCGCGTCGGGCTC
GACATCGGCAAGGTGTGGGTCGCGGACGACGGCGCCGCGGTGGCGGTCTGGACCACGCCGGAGAGCGTCG
AAGCGGGGGCGGTGTTCGCCGAGATCGGCCCGCGCATGGCCGAGTTGAGCGGTTCCCGGCTGGCCGCGCA
GCAACAGATGGAAGGCCTCCTGGCGCCGCACCGGCCCAAGGAGCCCGCGTGGTTCCTGGCCACCGTCGGC
GTCTCGCCCGACCACCAGGGCAAGGGTCTGGGCAGCGCCGTCGTGCTCCCCGGAGTGGAGGCGGCCGAGC
GCGCCGGGGTGCCCGCCTTCCTGGAGACCTCCGCGCCCCGCAACCTCCCCTTCTACGAGCGGCTCGGCTT
CACCGTCACCGCCGACGTCGAGGTGCCCGAAGGACCGCGCACCTGGTGCATGACCCGCAAGCCCGGTGCC
TGACGCCCGCCCCACGACCCGCAGCGCCCGACCGAAAGGAGCGCACGACCCCATGCATCGATAAAATAAA
AGATTTTATTTAGTCTCCAGAAAAAGGGGGGAATGAAAGACCCCACCTGTAGGTTTGGCAAGCTAGCTTA
AGTAACGCCATTTTGCAAGGCATGGAAAATACATAACTGAGAATAGAGAAGTTCAGATCAAGGTTAGGAA
CAGAGAGACAGCAGAATATGGGCCAAACAGGATATCTGTGGTAAGCAGTTCCTGCCCCGGCTCAGGGCCA
AGAACAGATGGTCCCCAGATGCGGTCCCGCCCTCAGCAGTTTCTAGAGAACCATCAGATGTTTCCAGGGT
GCCCCAAGGACCTGAAATGACCCTGTGCCTTATTTGAACTAACCAATCAGTTCGCTTCTCGCTTCTGTTC
GCGCGCTTCTGCTCCCCGAGCTCAATAAAAGAGCCCACAACCCCTCACTCGGCGCGCCAGTCCTCCGATA
GACTGCGTCGCCCGGGTACCCGTGTATCCAATAAACCCTCTTGCAGTTGCATCCGACTTGTGGTCTCGCT
GTTCCTTGGGAGGGTCTCCTCTGAGTGATTGACTACCCGTCAGCGGGGGTCTTTCATGGGTAACAGTTTC
TTGAAGTTGGAGAACAACATTCTGAGGGTAGGAGTCGAATATTAAGTAATCCTGACTCAATTAGCCACTG
TTTTGAATCCACATACTCCAATACTCCTGAAATAGTTCATTATGGACAGCGCAGAAAGAGCTGGGGAGAA
TTGTGAAATTGTTATCCGCTCACAATTCCACACAACATACGAGCCGGAAGCATAAAGTGTAAAGCCTGGG
GTGCCTAATGAGTGAGCTAACTCACATTAATTGCGTTGCGCTCACTGCCCGCTTTCCAGTCGGGAAACCT
GTCGTGCCAGCTGCATTAATGAATCGGCCAACGCGCGGGGAGAGGCGGTTTGCGTATTGGGCGCTCTTCC
GCTTCCTCGCTCACTGACTCGCTGCGCTCGGTCGTTCGGCTGCGGCGAGCGGTATCAGCTCACTCAAAGG
CGGTAATACGGTTATCCACAGAATCAGGGGATAACGCAGGAAAGAACATGTGAGCAAAAGGCCAGCAAAA
GGCCAGGAACCGTAAAAAGGCCGCGTTGCTGGCGTTTTTCCATAGGCTCCGCCCCCCTGACGAGCATCAC
AAAAATCGACGCTCAAGTCAGAGGTGGCGAAACCCGACAGGACTATAAAGATACCAGGCGTTTCCCCCTG
GAAGCTCCCTCGTGCGCTCTCCTGTTCCGACCCTGCCGCTTACCGGATACCTGTCCGCCTTTCTCCCTTC
GGGAAGCGTGGCGCTTTCTCATAGCTCACGCTGTAGGTATCTCAGTTCGGTGTAGGTCGTTCGCTCCAAG
CTGGGCTGTGTGCACGAACCCCCCGTTCAGCCCGACCGCTGCGCCTTATCCGGTAACTATCGTCTTGAGT
CCAACCCGGTAAGACACGACTTATCGCCACTGGCAGCAGCCACTGGTAACAGGATTAGCAGAGCGAGGTA
TGTAGGCGGTGCTACAGAGTTCTTGAAGTGGTGGCCTAACTACGGCTACACTAGAAGAACAGTATTTGGT
ATCTGCGCTCTGCTGAAGCCAGTTACCTTCGGAAAAAGAGTTGGTAGCTCTTGATCCGGCAAACAAACCA
CCGCTGGTAGCGGTGGTTTTTTTGTTTGCAAGCAGCAGATTACGCGCAGAAAAAAAGGATCTCAAGAAGA
TCCTTTGATCTTTTCTACGGGGTCTGACGCTCAGTGGAACGAAAACTCACGTTAAGGGATTTTGGTCATG
AGATTATCAAAAAGGATCTTCACCTAGATCCTTTTAAATTAAAAATGAAGTTTTAAATCAATCTAAAGTA
TATATGAGTAAACTTGGTCTGACAGTTACCAATGCTTAATCAGTGAGGCACCTATCTCAGCGATCTGTCT
ATTTCGTTCATCCATAGTTGCCTGACTCCCCGTCGTGTAGATAACTACGATACGGGAGGGCTTACCATCT
GGCCCCAGTGCTGCAATGATACCGCGAGACCCACGCTCACCGGCTCCAGATTTATCAGCAATAAACCAGC
CAGCCGGAAGGGCCGAGCGCAGAAGTGGTCCTGCAACTTTATCCGCCTCCATCCAGTCTATTAATTGTTG
CCGGGAAGCTAGAGTAAGTAGTTCGCCAGTTAATAGTTTGCGCAACGTTGTTGCCATTGCTACAGGCATC
GTGGTGTCACGCTCGTCGTTTGGTATGGCTTCATTCAGCTCCGGTTCCCAACGATCAAGGCGAGTTACAT
GATCCCCCATGTTGTGCAAAAAAGCGGTTAGCTCCTTCGGTCCTCCGATCGTTGTCAGAAGTAAGTTGGC
CGCAGTGTTATCACTCATGGTTATGGCAGCACTGCATAATTCTCTTACTGTCATGCCATCCGTAAGATGC
TTTTCTGTGACTGGTGAGTACTCAACCAAGTCATTCTGAGAATAGTGTATGCGGCGACCGAGTTGCTCTT
GCCCGGCGTCAATACGGGATAATACCGCGCCACATAGCAGAACTTTAAAAGTGCTCATCATTGGAAAACG
TTCTTCGGGGCGAAAACTCTCAAGGATCTTACCGCTGTTGAGATCCAGTTCGATGTAACCCACTCGTGCA
CCCAACTGATCTTCAGCATCTTTTACTTTCACCAGCGTTTCTGGGTGAGCAAAAACAGGAAGGCAAAATG
CCGCAAAAAAGGGAATAAGGGCGACACGGAAATGTTGAATACTCATACTCTTCCTTTTTCAATATTATTG
AAGCATTTATCAGGGTTATTGTCTCATGAGCGGATACATATTTGAATGTATTTAGAAAAATAAACAAATA
GGGGTTCCGCGCACATTTCCCCGAAAAGTGCCACCTGACGTCTAAGAAACCATTATTATCATGACATTAA
CCTATAAAAATAGGCGTATCACGAGGCCCTTTCGTCTCGCGCGTTTCGGTGATGACGGTGAAAACCTCTG
ACACATGCAGCTCCCGGAGACGGTCACAGCTTGTCTGTAAGCGGATGCCGGGAGCAGACAAGCCCGTCAG
GGCGCGTCAGCGGGTGTTGGCGGGTGTCGGGGCTGGCTTAACTATGCGGCATCAGAGCAGATTGTACTGA
GAGTGCACCATATGCGGTGTGAAATACCGCACAGATGCGTAAGGAGAAAATACCGCATCAGGCGCCATTC
GCCATTCAGGCTGCGCAACTGTTGGGAAGGGCGATCGGTGCGGGCCTCTTCGCTATTACGCCAGCTGGCG
AAAGGGGGATGTGCTGCAAGGCGATTAAGTTGGGTAACGCCAGGGTTTTCCCAGTCACGACGTTGTAAAA
CGACGGCGCAAGGAATGGTGCATGCAAGGAGATGGCGCCCAACAGTCCCCCGGCCACGGGGCCTGCCACC
ATACCCACGCCGAAACAAGCGCTCATGAGCCCGAAGTGGCGAGCCCGATCTTCCCCATCGGTGATGTCGG
CGATATAGGCGCCAGCAACCGCACCTGTGGCGCCGGTGATGCCGGCCACGATGCGTCCGGCGTAGAGGCG
ATTAGTCCAATTTGTTAAAGACAGGATATCAGTGGTCCAGGCTCTAGTTTTGACTCAACAATATCACCAG
CTGAAGCCTATAGAGTACGAGCCATAGATAAAATAAAAGATTTTATTTAGTCTCCAGAAAAAGGGGGGAA
